Addgene plasmid #22822: pBTB-6
Purpose: (Empty Backbone)
Depositing lab: Ryan Gill. Depositing organization: University of Colorado, Boulder. Publication: Broad host range vectors for stable genomic library construction. Lynch MD, Gill RT. Biotechnol Bioeng. 2006 May 5. 94(1):151-8. 10.1002/bit.20836 PubMed 16496398.
Backbone
  Vector backbone: pBTB-6
  Backbone size (bp): 5799
  Vector type: Bacterial Expression
Growth in bacteria
  Bacterial resistance: Tellurite
  Growth temperature: 37°C
  Growth strain: DH5alpha
  Copy number: Unknown
Gene/Insert
  Gene/Insert name: None
  Cloning method: Restriction Enzyme; 5′ cloning site XbaI (unknown if destroyed); 3′ cloning site EcoRV (unknown if destroyed)
  Sequencing primers: 5′ gtttctccat acccgttttt
Terms and licenses: Academic/Nonprofit Terms; Industry Terms: Not Available to Industry
How to cite: pBTB-6 was a gift from Ryan Gill (Addgene plasmid # 22822 ; http://n2t.net/addgene:22822 ; RRID:Addgene_22822)
