[The description below was written by a language model from this plasmid's Addgene catalogue record and pLannotate feature annotations shown in this document.]
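Description:
pBTB-6 is a 5,799 bp empty bacterial expression backbone built for broad-host-range use and, according to the associated publication title, intended for stable construction of genomic libraries. Replication depends on the pBBR1 oriV together with the adjacent pBBR1 Rep protein coding sequence, a replicon from Bordetella bronchiseptica that functions in many Gram-negative hosts as well as in E. coli; the record lists copy number as unknown. Selection is unusual in that it does not rely on a conventional antibiotic marker. Instead the plasmid carries the three-gene kla operon (klaA/kilA, klaB/telA and klaC/telB), which is associated with tellurite resistance. These genes sit directly downstream of a fragment of the cat promoter, which presumably drives their expression.

The expression module is the arabinose-regulated system: the araC regulator gene is encoded on the reverse strand and is transcribed divergently from the araBAD promoter, so that an insert placed downstream is repressed in the absence of L-arabinose and induced when it is added. The catalogue lists XbaI and EcoRV as the cloning sites. The araBAD promoter lies near the end of the sequence numbering, so on the circular plasmid the cloning region would fall between it and the bidirectional soxR terminator annotated near the start, although the sites themselves are not annotated in the feature table. A second bidirectional terminator, tonB, separates the tellurite resistance operon from araC. This flanking arrangement should insulate cloned DNA from read-through transcription into or out of the plasmid's functional genes, which is consistent with the stated goal of insert stability. No insert, tag or reporter is present.
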