Features (pLannotate 1.2.2; 10 found; start..end, strand, type, name):
     60..96      -  terminator     soxR terminator: bidirectional E. coli soxR transcription terminator
    102..871     +  rep_origin     pBBR1 oriV: replication origin of the broad-host-range plasmid pBBR1 from Bordetella bronchiseptica; requires the pBBR1 Rep protein for replication
    872..1534    +  CDS            pBBR1 Rep: replication protein for the broad-host-range plasmid pBBR1 from Bordetella bronchiseptica
   1536..1630    +  promoter       cat promoter (fragment): promoter of the E. coli cat gene encoding chloramphenicol acetyltransferase
   1631..2401    +  CDS            klaA: KLAA_ECOLX - Also known as kilA. Protein predicted: Swiss-Prot protein existence level 4. Belongs to the kla operon, which is associated with cryptic tellurite resistance, and IncW plasmid fertility inhibition. From Escherichia coli.
   2422..3555    +  CDS            klaB: KLAB_ECOLX - Also known as telA. Protein inferred from homology: Swiss-Prot protein existence level 3. Belongs to the kla operon, which is associated with cryptic tellurite resistance, and IncW plasmid fertility inhibition. From Escherichia coli.
   3555..4505    +  CDS            klaC: KLAC_ECOLX - Also known as telB. Protein predicted: Swiss-Prot protein existence level 4. Belongs to the kla operon, which is associated with cryptic tellurite resistance, and IncW plasmid fertility inhibition. From Escherichia coli.
   4522..4553    -  terminator     tonB terminator: bidirectional E. coli tonB-P14 transcription terminator
   4581..5459    -  CDS            araC: L-arabinose regulatory protein; araC
   5486..5770    +  promoter       araBAD promoter: araBAD; promoter of the L-arabinose operon of E. coli; the araC regulatory gene is transcribed in the opposite direction (Guzman et al., 1995)
>Addgene plasmid #22822 | pBTB-6 | depositor full sequence | sequence record 10460 | Author sequence
AACGAATTCAAGCTTGATATCATTCAGGACGAGCCTCAGACTCCAGCGTAACTGGACTGAAAACAAACTA
AAGCGCCCTTGTGGCGCTTTAGTTTTGTTCCGCGGCCACCGGCTGGCTCGCTTCGCTCGGCCCGTGGACA
ACCCTGCTGGACAAGCTGATGGACAGGCTGCGCCTGCCCACGAGCTTGACCACAGGGATTGCCCACCGGC
TACCCAGCCTTCGACCACATACCCACCGGCTCCAACTGCGCGGCCTGCGGCCTTGCCCCATCAATTTTTT
TAATTTTCTCTGGGGAAAAGCCTCCGGCCTGCGGCCTGCGCGCTTCGCTTGCCGGTTGGACACCAAGTGG
AAGGCGGGTCAAGGCTCGCGCAGCGACCGCGCAGCGGCTTGGCCTTGACGCGCCTGGAACGACCCAAGCC
TATGCGAGTGGGGGCAGTCGAAGGCGAAGCCCGCCCGCCTGCCCCCCGAGCCTCACGGCGGCGAGTGCGG
GGGTTCCAAGGGGGCAGCGCCACCTTGGGCAAGGCCGAAGGCCGCGCAGTCGATCAACAAGCCCCGGAGG
GGCCACTTTTTGCCGGAGGGGGAGCCGCGCCGAAGGCGTGGGGGAACCCCGCAGGGGTGCCCTTCTTTGG
GCACCAAAGAACTAGATATAGGGCGAAATGCGAAAGACTTAAAAATCAACAACTTAAAAAAGGGGGGTAC
GCAACAGCTCATTGCGGCACCCCCCGCAATAGCTCATTGCGTAGGTTAAAGAAAATCTGTAATTGACTGC
CACTTTTACGCAACGCATAATTGTTGTCGCGCTGCCGAAAAGTTGCAGCTGATTGCGCATGGTGCCGCAA
CCGTGCGGCACCCTACCGCATGGAGATAAGCATGGCCACGCAGTCCAGAGAAATCGGCATTCAAGCCAAG
AACAAGCCCGGTCACTGGGTGCAAACGGAACGCAAAGCGCATGAGGCGTGGGCCGGGCTTATTGCGAGGA
AACCCACGGCGGCAATGCTGCTGCATCACCTCGTGGCGCAGATGGGCCACCAGAACGCCGTGGTGGTCAG
CCAGAAGACACTTTCCAAGCTCATCGGACGTTCTTTGCGGACGGTCCAATACGCAGTCAAGGACTTGGTG
GCCGAGCGCTGGATCTCCGTCGTGAAGCTCAACGGCCCCGGCACCGTGTCGGCCTACGTGGTCAATGACC
GCGTGGCGTGGGGCCAGCCCCGCGACCAGTTGCGCCTGTCGGTGTTCAGTGCCGCCGTGGTGGTTGATCA
CGACGACCAGGACGAATCGCTGTTGGGGCATGGCGACCTGCGCCGCATCCCGACCCTGTATCCGGGCGAG
CAGCAACTACCGACCGGCCCCGGCGAGGAGCCGCCCAGCCAGCCCGGCATTCCGGGCATGGAACCAGACC
TGCCAGCCTTGACCGAAACGGAGGAATGGGAACGGCGCGGGCAGCAGCGCCTGCCGATGCCCGATGAGCC
GTGTTTTCTGGACGATGGCGAGCCGTTGGAGCCGCCGACACGGGTCACGCTGCCGCGCCGGTAGTACGTA
AGAGGTTCCAACTTTCACCATAATGAAATAAGATCACTACCGGGCGTATTTTTTGAGTTATCGAGATTTT
CAGGAGCTAAGGAAGCTAAAATGGAAGAACAAAGCGTGAACATGGCGCGATTGAAGGGGGAGGTTTTGCC
CGCCCTCTTCGCGTCGCCGGCGACGATTGGCGAGTACGGGGCCGGCATCGACGGGGCGGATTCCCTCAAC
GAGCTGTCGAATCTGATGGAGCACGGCGCAGTTGCCGCGCTGGCCGACAAAATCAGCCAGATCGTGGCGA
AGCTGGCCGACGCGGACCCCCGCAAGATCGCGGAAAAGCCTACCTGGTTCGAGAAGATGCTTGGCCGTGA
GGTTGAACGCCAGGTGAGGTATCAGGTCGCCCGCAAGACGCTCGACCAGTTGCTGGACGAAGCCGAGGGC
GTAGCGCAGCGCGTGCGGGACACGTTGCGCGCCTTGGATGACATGCTCAATACGCATGAGGCCGAGGTAG
ACCGGCTCAGAGCCTACATTCAAGCCGGGCGCGAGTTCCTGGACGAGAACCCCGAGGCCGGCGCGGCCAA
GGCCGGCGTGATCGAGTTCGACAAGCCGCGCGAACGCTTCGCGCGCAAGCTCGCCAACCTGGCAACCCTC
ATGGCGTCCCATGAAATGAGCGTCACTCAGATGAAGCTCACGCGGGCGCAGGCCGTGGACATGCTGGACC
GCTTCTCTGAAACGGCATCCGTCCTGGTGCCCGTCTGGCGTCAGCACACCCTCGCGCTCATCACCACCAA
GAACATGAATCCGGCAATGGTCGCCGAGGCGGCCAAAGCTCACCAGGCGCTCATGCGGAGCCTTTCGCAG
AGCCTGGAAGGCATCAACCAATAACACGGCGGGAGAACCCTATGAACGCACTGAAAACGACGCACGACGC
CAAGGCCCCTATCGTCGCCTTCGACATGACCCCGGCAACCCTGCGCGAGCTGGGCTTGCAGGAAAGCGAC
GTGCCGGAAGTCCATGCGGTCGCGCAGCGGATCGAGGTCGGCAGTCCGCAGACCGTTGCCGAGTTCGGCC
GCGACGTGGCCGAGCACACGTCCCGCTACGCCGATAGCCTGCTGGACCAGGTGCGCAACAGCGACCTGGA
CGAAGCAGGCGAGAAACTGACCCAGGTTGTCGCCAAGGCCCGTTCCCTGAACGTCGGCCCTTTGTCCGAC
AACCGTTCCCGCCTGCCCCTGATTGGCCCGCTGATCGACCGCTTCCGCGTCCGTTCGACGGGCTTCATGG
CGCGCTTCGACACGACCCGCGAGCAGATCGAACACCTGGTCAGCGAAGTGCAGACCACCCAGCAAGGCAT
CGCGCAGCGCAATGCCTCGCTCGACGAAATGTTCGCAGCCGTGCGCGAGGAACACCGCCTTCTTGGCGTC
CACATCGCGGCCGGCAAGGTCCGCCTTGCCGAGCTGCGCGAGCAGGCCGAGGGTCTGCGCGGCAATGTCG
GGAACGACCCGGGCCGCGTGCAGGAGCTGGCCGACCTCGATGCGATGGTTGCCAACCTGGACAAGCGCAT
CGGCGACCTGATCGCCTTGCAACATTCGGCCATGCAGAGCCTGCCGACCATCCGCATGATCCAGGCCAAC
AACCAGATGCTGGTCGATAAATTCCACACCATCCGCGAAATCACCGTGCCGGCGTGGAAGCGGCAATTCA
TGCTGGCCTTGAGCCTCAACGAGCAGAAGAACGCCGTCGAACTGGCCACGGCCATCGACGACACCACCAA
CGACCTGATGAAGCGCAATGCGGCCCTGCTGCATCGCACGTCCGTCGAGACGGCGAAGGAGAACCAACGC
CTGGTGATCGACGTGGACACGCTCAAGCAGGTTCAGACGACGCTCATCAAGACCGTCGAGGACGTTATTC
GCATCCAGCAGGAAGGCGTGCAGAAGCGCAAGGATGCCGAGAAGCAGATCGCCGCAATGCGTGGCGATCT
TCAAGCCAAGCTGACCCGCCAGCCCGTGCGCGAGCTGGCCCAACAGGAGTCCGTATGAATGCCACAAACA
CCGATGTTTTCGCCCAGGTAGGCGGCCTCGAGGCCCGAGGCGCGAAGATGAAGAAGCGGGGCACCCGCTT
CCTCATCGCGGCGCTGGCAGTCCTTGCCATTGCCGGGATCGGGGCAGTAACGGGATGGGCGATCAGCCCG
AGCGCGACGCCCGGAAGCATTGACGTGCCGCAGGTGCTGGCATCGACATTCAGCGACCAGGTGCCGGGCA
GTGAGGGCGGCGGCCTGGGTGGCGGCCTGCCCTTCACTTCGGCCGTCGGGGCATTCACGGACTTCATGGC
GGGGCCGGCAATTTTTACCTTGGGCATTCTTGGCATAGTGGTCGCGGGTGCCGTGCTCGTGTTCGGGGGT
GAATTCTGCGGGTTCGTGCGATCCGTCTGCATGATGGTGATAGCCGTCAGCATGATTTTCGTGTCGTCGA
ACTTGGTGAAGGGCATTCTCGGCGGCGATCACGACGCCGGCCCTGCGGAGCCTTCGCCGCGTGCGCGATT
CATGGCGGCCGTGGAGGCCAAGGATTTCGCGCGAGTGCAAGAGCTGATCGAGGCGCGTGGAGCCAAGTCG
GCGGCTGATTATGTCCTTGCGCAGCTCGCCGTGGCCGAAGGTCTGGACCGCAAGCCTGGTGCGCGCGTCG
TGGTCGGGAAAGCGGCGGGCAGCATGGCAATGCCGCCTGCGGCGCTGGGTTTTACGCCAAGGGGAGAAGC
GGCATACGCCATCGAGCGGTCAGCCTATGGTGAGCCGAGGTCCAGCATTGCGAAGCAGTACCAGCAGGAA
TGGAACCGGAAGGCGGCGACCTGGTGGGCGATGGCCGGTGTGGCCGGCATCATCGGCGCGATCCTGGCGG
CGGCGGCAACCGGCTTTGTTGGGCTGGCAGTGTCGATCCGCAACCGAGTGAAGCGCGTGCGCGACCTGTT
GGTGATGGAGCCGGGTGCAGAGCCATAAGGGATCCCCCTCAAGTCAAAAGCCTCCGGTCGGAGGCTTTTG
ACTTTCTGCTATGGAGGTCAGGTATGATTTTTATGACAACTTGACGGCTACATCATTCACTTTTTCTTCA
CAACCGGCACGGAACTCGCTCGGGCTGGCCCCGGTGCATTTTTTAAATACCCGCGAGAAATAGAGTTGAT
CGTCAAAACCAACATTGCGACCGACGGTGGCGATAGGCATCCGGGTGGTGCTCAAAAGCAGCTTCGCCTG
GCTGATACGTTGGTCCTCGCGCCAGCTTAAGACGCTAATCCCTAACTGCTGGCGGAAAAGATGTGACAGA
CGCGACGGCGACAAGCAAACATGCTGTGCGACGCTGGCGATATCAAAATTGCTGTCTGCCAGGTGATCGC
TGATGTACTGACAAGCCTCGCGTACCCGATTATCCATCGGTGGATGGAGCGACTCGTTAATCGCTTCCAT
GCGCCGCAGTAACAATTGCTCAAGCAGATTTATCGCCAGCAGCTCCGAATAGCGCCCTTCCCCTTGCCCG
GCGTTAATGATTTGCCCAAACAGGTCGCTGAAATGCGGCTGGTGCGCTTCATCCGGGCGAAAGAACCCCG
TATTGGCAAATATTGACGGCCAGTTAAGCCATTCATGCCAGTAGGCGCGCGGACGAAAGTAAACCCACTG
GTGATACCATTCGCGAGCCTCCGGATGACGACCGTAGTGATGAATCTCTCCTGGCGGGAACAGCAAAATA
TCACCCGGTCGGCAAACAAATTCTCGTCCCTGATTTTTCACCACCCCCTGACCGCGAATGGTGAGATTGA
GAATATAACCTTTCATTCCCAGCGGTCGGTCGATAAAAAAATCGAGATAACCGTTGGCCTCAATCGGCGT
TAAACCCGCCACCAGATGGGCATTAAACGAGTATCCCGGCAGCAGGGGATCATTTTGCGCTTCAGCCATA
CTTTTCATACTCCCGCCATTCAGAGAAGAAACCAATTGTCCATATTGCATCAGACATTGCCGTCACTGCG
TCTTTTACTGGCTCTTCTCGCTAACCAAACCGGTAACCCCGCTTATTAAAAGCATTCTGTAACAAAGCGG
GACCAAAGCCATGACAAAAACGCGTAACAAAAGTGTCTATAATCACGGCAGAAAAGTCCACATTGATTAT
TTGCACGGCGTCACACTTTGCTATGCCATAGCATTTTTATCCATAAGATTAGCGGATCCTACCTGACGCT
TTTTATCGCAACTCTCTACTGTTTCTCCATACCCGTTTTTTTGGGCTAGAGAATTCGTC
