>Addgene plasmid #22822 | pBTB-6 | addgene partial sequence | sequence record 28830 | 22822 with pBAD-F
CCTGACGCTTTTTATCGCAACTCTCTACTGTTTCTCCATACCCGTTTTTTTGGGCTAGAGAATTCGTCAA
CGAATTCAAGCTTGATATCATTCAGGACGAGCCTCAGACTCCAGCGTAACTGGACTGAAAACAAACTAAA
GCGCCCTTGTGGCGCTTTAGTTTTGTTCCGCGGCCACCGGCTGGCTCGCTTCGCTCGGCCCGTGGACAAC
CCTGCTGGACAAGCTGATGGACAGGCTGCGCCTGCCCACGAGCTTGACCACAGGGATTGCCCACCGGCTA
CCCAGCCTTCGACCACATACCCACCGGCTCCAACTGCGCGGCCTGCGGCCTTGCCCCATCAATTTTTTTA
ATTTTCTCTGGGGAAAAGCCTCCGGCCTGCGGCCTGCGCGCTTCGCTTGCCGGTTGGACACCAAGTGGAA
GGCGGGTCAAGGCTCGCGCAGCGACCGCGCAGCG
